>Addgene plasmid #146163 | pAc5.1B-lambdaN-HA-DmGW182-GWG10A_D | depositor full sequence | sequence record 288608 | Full Sequence
CTTCAAGGAATTAATTCTATATTCTAAAAACACAAATGATACTTCTAAAAAAAATCATGAATGGCATCAA
CTCTGAATCAAATCTTTGCAGATGCACCTACTTCTCATTTCCACTGTCACATCATTTTTCCAGATCTCGC
TGCCTGTTATGTGGCCCACAAACCAAGACACGTTTTATGGCCATTAAAGCTGGCTGATCGTCGCCAAACA
CCAAATACATATCAATATGTACATTCGAGAAAGAAGCGATCAAAGAAGCGTCTTCGGGCGAGTAGGAGAA
TGCGGAGGAGAAGGAGAACGAGCTGATCTAGTATCTCTCCACAATCCAATGCCAACTGACCAACTGGCCA
TATTCGGAGCAATTTGAAGCCAATTTCCATCGCCTGGCGATCGCTCCATTCTTGGCTATATGTTTTTCAC
CGTTCCCGGGGCCATTTTCAAAGACTCGTCGGTAAGATAAGATTGTGTCACTCGCTGTCTCTCTTCATTT
GTCGAAGAATGCTGAGGAATTTCGCGATGACGTCGGCGAGTATTTTGAAGAATGAGAATAATTTGTATTT
ATACGAAAATCAGTTAGTGGAATTTTCTACAAAAACATGTTATCTATAGATAATTTTGTTGCAAAATATG
TTGACTATGACAAAGATTGTATGTATATACCTTTAATGTATTCTCATTTTCTTATGTATTTATAATGGCA
ATGATGATACTGATGATATTTTAAGATGATGCCAGACCACAGGCTGATTTCTGCGTCTTTTGCCGAACGC
AGTGCATGTGCGGTTGTTGTTTTTTGGAATAGTTTCAATTTTCGGACTGTCCGCTTTGATTTCAGTTTCT
TGGCTTATTCAAAAAGCAAAGTAAAGCCAAAAAAGCGAGATGGCAATACCAAATGCGGCAAAACGGTAGT
GGAAGGAAAGGGGTGCGGGGCAGCGGAAGGAAGGGTGGGGCGGGGCGTGGCGGGGTCTGTGGCTGGGCGC
GACGTCACCGACGTTGGAGCCACTCCTTTGACCATGTGTGCGTGTGTGTATTATTCGTGTCTCGCCACTC
GCCGGTTGTTTTTTTCTTTTTATCTCGCTCTCTCTAGCGCCATCTCGTACGCATGCTCAACGCACCGCAT
GTTGCCGTGTCCTTTATGCGTCATTTTGGCTCGAAATAGGCAATTATTTAAACAAAGATTAGTCAACGAA
AACGCTAAAATAAATAAGTCTACAATATGGTTACTTATTGCCATGTGTGTGCAGCCAACGATAGCAACAA
AAGCAACAACACAGTGGCTTTCCCTCTTTCACTTTTTGTTTGCAAGCGCGTGCGAGCAAGACGGCACGAC
CGGCAAACGCAATTACGCTGACAAAGAGCAGACGAAGTTTTGGCCGAAAAACATCAAGGCGCCTGATACG
AATGCATTTGCAATAACAATTGCGATATTTAATATTGTTTATGAAGCTGTTTGACTTCAAAACACACAAA
AAAAAAAATAAAACAAATTATTTGAAAGAGAATTAGGAATCGGACAGCTTATCGTTACGGGCTAACAGCA
CACCGAGACGAAATAGCTTACCTGACGTCACAGCCTCTGGAAGAACTGCCGCCAAGCAGAGAGAGAGAGA
AAAAGAGGGAGAGCAGCTTAGACCGCATGTGCTTGTGTGTGAGGCGTCTCTCTCTTCGTCTCCTGTTTGC
GCAAACGCATAGACTGCACTGAGAAAATCGATTACCTATTTTTTATGAATGAATATTTGCACTATTACTA
TTCAAAACTATTAAGATAGCAATCACATTCAATAGCCAAATACTATACCACCTGAGCGATGCAACGAAAT
GATCAATTTGAGCAAAAATGCTGCATATTTAGGACGGCATCATTATAGAAATGCTTCTTGCTGTGTACTT
TTCTCTCGTCTGGCAGCTGTTTCGCCGTTATTGTTAAAACCGGCTTAAGTTAGGTGTGTTTTCTACGACT
AGTGATGCCCCTACTAGAAGATGTGTGTTGCACAAATGTCCCTGAATAACCAATTTGAAGTGCAGATAGC
AGTAAACGTAAGCTAATATGAATATTATTTAACTGTAATGTTTTAATATCGCTGGACATTACTAATAAAC
CCACTATAAACACATGTACATATGTATGTTTTGGCATACAATGAGTAGTTGGGGAAAAAATGTGTAAAAG
CACCGTGACCATCACAGCATAAAGATAACCAGCTGAAGTATCGAATATGAGTAACCCCCAAATTGAATCA
CATGCCGCAACTGATAGGACCCATGGAAGTACACTCTTCATGGCGATATACAAGACACACACAAGCACGA
ACACCCAGTTGCGGAGGAAATTCTCCGTAAATGAAAACCCAATCGGCGAACAATTCATACCCATATATGG
TAAAAGTTTTGAACGCGACTTGAGAGCGGAGAGCATTGCGGCTGATAAGGTTTTAGCGCTAAGCGGGCTT
TATAAAACGGGCTGCGGGACCAGTTTTCATATCACTACCGTTTGAGTTCTTGTGCTGTGTGGATACTCCT
CCCGACACAAAGCCGCTCCATCAGCCAGCAGTCGTCTAATCCAGAGACCCCGGATCGGGGTACCCAACAT
GGACGCACAAACACGACGACGTGAGCGTCGCGCTGAGAAACAAGCTCAATGGAAAGCTGCAAACGGTGGA
TCTCCTCCAAGCTTGATGGCTTACCCATACGATGTTCCAGATTACGCTATGCGTGAAGCCCTTTTTTCCC
AAGATGCCGCGGCCTGTCAGCATGTTAACCAGGATACTAATTGGGAAGTTCCCAGTTCGCCAGAACCAGC
CAATAAGGATGCACCCGGTCCACCAATGTGGAAGCCAAGCATTAACAATGGTACTGATCTTTGGGAGTCC
AATTTGAGAAACGGAGGTCAGCCGGCCGCACAGCAAGTTCCAAAGCCGTCGTGGGGTCATACACCATCCT
CTAACTTAGGTGGAACATGGGGTGAGGACGACGATGGCGCCGATAGTAGTAGTGTGTGGACTGGAGGAGC
TGTTAGCAACGCGGGATCCGGAGCTGCAGTGGGAGTAAACCAAGCCGGAGTTAATGTCGGTCCAGGCGGT
GTTGTTTCGTCTGGCGGACCTCAGTGGGGACAAGGTGTCGTTGGCGTCGGACTTGGATCAACTGGAGGTA
ACGGGTCAAGCAATATAACTGGATCGTCTGGAGTCGCAACAGGTAGTAGCGGAAACTCCAGCAACGCTGG
TAACGGTTGGGGAGACCCTCGTGAAATACGCCCTTTGGGAGTTGGTGGCTCCATGGATATTCGAAATGTT
GAACATCGCGGCGGTAACGGTTCTGGAGCAACTTCGAGCGATCCACGAGACATTCGCATGATCGATCCGC
GTGACCCTATTCGAGGAGATCCCCGTGGAATATCTGGTCGTCTTAATGGGACCTCTGAAATGTGGGGTCA
TCATCCACAAATGTCCCATAACCAGTTGCAAGGTATCAACAAAATGGTTGGTCAAAGTGTAGCAACTGCC
AGCACCAGTGTCGGAACATCTGGCTCGGGCATCGGTCCTGGAGGTCCCGGTCCTAGTACAGTATCAGGCA
ATATCCCAACACAGTGGGGGCCTGCTCAACCGGTAAGCGTTGGTGTAAGTGGTCCCAAAGACATGTCAAA
ACAGATAAGTGGATGGGAGGAACCATCACCACCGCCTCAGCGTCGCAGTATTCCTAACTACGATGATGGT
ACATCGTTGTGGGGTCAGCAAACTCGTGTTCCCGCTGCAAGCGGTCACTGGAAAGACATGACTGATTCGA
TAGGTCGTAGTAGTCATCTCATGCGTGGCCAAAGCCAAACGGGAGGTATAGGAATAGCCGGCGTTGGAAA
TAGCAATGTTCCAGTGGGAGCCAATCCAAGTAATCCTATAAGCAGTGTAGTTGGACCTCAAGCCCGGATT
CCATCTGTGGGCGGCGTACAACACAAACCAGACGGCGGCGCTATGTGGGTGCATTCCGGCAATGTAGGTG
GCAGAAATAATGTTGCTGCTGTTACTACTTGGGGAGATGACACTCATAGCGTTAATGTCGGCGCTCCCAG
CAGTGGCAGTGTATCCAGCAACAATTGGGTTGATGACAAGTCCAACTCAACCTTGGCACAAAACTCTTGG
AGCGACCCGGCCCCTGTTGGAGTTAGTTGGGGCAATAAGCAAAGCAAACCGCCAAGCAATAGTGCTTCAT
CAGGTTGGAGCACTGCTGCGGGCGTGGTGGATGGGGTTGATCTAGGATCTGAGTGGAACACGCACGGGGG
GATTATTGGAAAATCTCAGCAACAACAAAAACTAGCGGGACTTAACGTGGGAATGGTGAACGTAATTAAC
GCGGAGATCATTAAGCAAAGCAAGCAATACAGGATCCTTGTCGAGAACGGCTTTAAAAAGGAAGATGTAG
AGCGGGCATTAGTGATTGCTAATATGAACATCGAAGAGGCAGCCGATATGCTCCGTGCCAACTCATCCCT
ATCAATGGATGGTTGGCGTCGACATGATGAGTCCCTTGGATCTTATGCCGACCACAATAGTTCAACAAGC
AGCGGTGGATTTGCTGGTCGTTACCCGGTCAACAGTGGACAACCTTCAATGTCCTTTCCTCATAATAACC
TTATGAATAACATGGGAGGTACCGCTGTTACTGGAGGTAACAACAATACAAACATGACAGCTTTACAGGT
GCAAAAGTATTTAAATCAAGGGCAACATGGTGTCGCTGTTGGACCGCAAGCCGTTGGTAATTCTTCAGCA
GTATCTGTCGGATTTGGTCAGAACACGTCTAACGCAGCAGTGGCAGGAGCAGCCTCTGTAAATATAGCAG
CAAATACAAACAACCAACCGTCTGGTCAGCAAATTCGCATGCTAGGCCAGCAAATTCAGTTGGCCATTCA
TAGTGGTTTCATATCTAGTCAGATATTGACTCAACCGCTAACTCAAACAACCCTTAACCTTTTAAACCAA
CTTCTTAGCAATATTAAGCATCTCCAGGCTGCGCAGCAATCCCTTACCCGCGGGGGAAATGTCAATCCAA
TGGCAGTGAATGTGGCTATATCTAAATACAAGCAGCAAATCCAGAATTTACAGAACCAGATAAATGCACA
ACAGGCTGTGTATGTAAAACAGCAAAATATGCAACCAACTTCACAACAACAACAGCCCCAACAACAGCAA
CTTCCTTCTGTTCATCTAAGTAACTCAGGCAACGACTATTTAAGAGGTCACGATGCAATAAATAATTTGC
AAAGCAACTTTTCTGAGCTCAATATTAATAAGCCAAGTGGATATCAAGGAGCGTCCAATCAACAATCCCG
ATTAAATCAGTGGAAGCTTCCAGTATTAGATAAGGAGATCAACTCTGACAGTACGGAATTTTCTCGTGCC
CCAGGTGCAACGAAACAAAATTTGACGGCCAACACAAGCAACATAAACTCTTTGGGTCTTCAAAACGATA
GTACATGGTCAACTGGACGCAGTATTGGTGACGGTTGGCCTGATCCCTCATCTGATAACGAGAATAAAGA
CTGGTCTGTTGCTCAGCCAACTTCAGCAGCAACTGCTTACACTGATCTGGTCCAAGAGTTTGAGCCAGGC
AAGCCATGGAAGGGTTCACAGATCAAAAGCATAGAAGATGATCCCAGCATTACACCAGGAAGCGTTGCTA
GATCTCCATTGTCTATTAATTCGACGCCAAAAGATGCTGACATATTTGCCAATACCGGTAAAAATTCACC
GACTGATTTACCGCCACTAAGTTTATCGTCGTCTACATGGAGTTTTAATCCAAACCAAAATTATCCGAGT
CACAGTTGGTCTGACAATAGTCAACAATGTACCGCCACTTCGGAGCTTTGGACAAGCCCGCTAAATAAAT
CATCGTCTCGAGGTCCCCCGCCAGGATTGACTGCCAATTCAAATAAATCTGCAAATAGTAATGCGTCAAC
GCCAACAACTATTACCGGAGGTGCGAATGGATGGTTACAGCCTCGAAGTGGCGGTGTTCAAACCACAAAC
ACTAATTGGACAGGTGGTAACACCACTTGGGGCTCCAGTTGGTTGCTTTTGAAAAATCTAACAGCACAGA
TTGATGGTCCTACTTTGCGTACACTGTGTATGCAGCATGGGCCCCTTGTCAGCTTTCACCCGTATTTGAA
CCAAGGAATTGCCTTATGTAAATATACTACTCGTGAGGAGGCGAACAAGGCGCAAATGGCGTTAAACAAC
TGTGTCCTCGCCAACACCACAATATTTGCTGAATCTCCCAGCGAGAACGAGGTGCAAAGCATTATGCAGC
ACTTACCACAAACTCCTTCCTCTACAAGCTCTAGTGGAACTAGTGGTGGCAACGTCGGAGGCGTCGGCAC
TTCAGCCAATAATGCAAACAGTGGTTCTGCAGCTTGTCTGTCCGGAAACAATAGCGGCAACGGAAACGGC
AGCGCGAGCGGCGCCGGCAGCGGCAACAATGGCAACAGTAGCTGCAACAACAGTGCCGCCGGGGGGGGCA
GCAGCAGCAACAACACGATTACCACTGTAGCAAATTCGAATCTTGTTGGTTCTAGTGGCTCTGTCTCAAA
TTCCTCTGGCGTTACTGCTAACTCTAGTACTGTTTCTGTAGTTAGTTGTACAGCGAGTGGGAATTCCATA
AATGGGGCAGGTACTGCAAACAGTTCTGGTTCAAAGAGTAGTGCAAACAATTTAGCTAGCGGCCAGTCTA
GCGCTTCTAACTTAACTAATAGCACCAATTCAACATGGCGACAAACTAGCCAAAACCAAGCTCTTCAAAG
TCAAAGCAGGCCATCAGGCAGAGAAGCTGACTTTGATTATATATCTCTCGTTTATTCCATTGTTGATGAT
TAAGCGGCCGCTCGAGTCTAGAGGGCCCGCGGTTCGAAGGTAAGCCTATCCCTAACCCTCTCCTCGGTCT
CGATTCTACGCGTACCGGTCATCATCACCATCACCATTGAGTTTAAACCCGCTGATCAGCCTCGACTGTG
CCTTCTAAGGCCTGAGCTCGCTGATCAGCCTCGATCGAGGATCCAGACATGATAAGATACATTGATGAGT
TTGGACAAACCACAACTAGAATGCAGTGAAAAAAATGCTTTATTTGTGAAATTTGTGATGCTATTGCTTT
ATTTGTAACCATTATAAGCTGCAATAAACAAGTTAACAACAACAATTGCATTCATTTTATGTTTCAGGTT
CAGGGGGAGGTGTGGGAGGTTTTTTAAAGCAAGTAAAACCTCTACAAATGTGGTATGGCTGATTATGATC
AGTCGACCGATGCCCTTGAGAGCCTTCAACCCAGTCAGCTCCTTCCGGTGGGCGCGGGGCATGACTATCG
TCGCCGCACTTATGACTGTCTTCTTTATCATGCAACTCGTAGGACAGGTGCCGGCAGCGCTCTGGGTCAT
TTTCGGCGAGGACCGCTTTCGCTGGAGCGCGACGATGATCGGCCTGTCGCTTGCGGTATTCGGAATCTTG
CACGCCCTCGCTCAAGCCTTCGTCACTGGTCCCGCCACCAAACGTTTCGGCGAGAAGCAGGCCATTATCG
CCGGCATGGCGGCCGACGCGCTGGGCTACGTCTTGCTGGCGTTCGCGACGCGAGGCTGGATGGCCTTCCC
CATTATGATTCTTCTCGCTTCCGGCGGCATCGGGATGCCCGCGTTGCAGGCCATGCTGTCCAGGCAGGTA
GATGACGACCATCAGGGACAGCTTCAAGGATCGCTCGCGGCTCTTACCAGCCAGCAAAAGGCCAGGAACC
GTAAAAAGGCCGCGTTGCTGGCGTTTTTCCATAGGCTCCGCCCCCCTGACGAGCATCACAAAAATCGACG
CTCAAGTCAGAGGTGGCGAAACCCGACAGGACTATAAAGATACCAGGCGTTTCCCCCTGGAAGCTCCCTC
GTGCGCTCTCCTGTTCCGACCCTGCCGCTTACCGGATACCTGTCCGCCTTTCTCCCTTCGGGAAGCGTGG
CGCTTTCTCAATGCTCACGCTGTAGGTATCTCAGTTCGGTGTAGGTCGTTCGCTCCAAGCTGGGCTGTGT
GCACGAACCCCCCGTTCAGCCCGACCGCTGCGCCTTATCCGGTAACTATCGTCTTGAGTCCAACCCGGTA
AGACACGACTTATCGCCACTGGCAGCAGCCACTGGTAACAGGATTAGCAGAGCGAGGTATGTAGGCGGTG
CTACAGAGTTCTTGAAGTGGTGGCCTAACTACGGCTACACTAGAAGGACAGTATTTGGTATCTGCGCTCT
GCTGAAGCCAGTTACCTTCGGAAAAAGAGTTGGTAGCTCTTGATCCGGCAAACAAACCACCGCTGGTAGC
GGTGGTTTTTTTGTTTGCAAGCAGCAGATTACGCGCAGAAAAAAAGGATCTCAAGAAGATCCTTTGATCT
TTTCTACGGGGTCTGACGCTCAGTGGAACGAAAACTCACGTTAAGGGATTTTGGTCATGAGATTATCAAA
AAGGATCTTCACCTAGATCCTTTTAAATTAAAAATGAAGTTTTAAATCAATCTAAAGTATATATGAGTAA
ACTTGGTCTGACAGTTACCAATGCTTAATCAGTGAGGCACCTATCTCAGCGATCTGTCTATTTCGTTCAT
CCATAGTTGCCTGACTCCCCGTCGTGTAGATAACTACGATACGGGAGGGCTTACCATCTGGCCCCAGTGC
TGCAATGATACCGCGAGACCCACGCTCACCGGCTCCAGATTTATCAGCAATAAACCAGCCAGCCGGAAGG
GCCGAGCGCAGAAGTGGTCCTGCAACTTTATCCGCCTCCATCCAGTCTATTAATTGTTGCCGGGAAGCTA
GAGTAAGTAGTTCGCCAGTTAATAGTTTGCGCAACGTTGTTGCCATTGCTGCAGGCATCGTGGTGTCACG
CTCGTCGTTTGGTATGGCTTCATTCAGCTCCGGTTCCCAACGATCAAGGCGAGTTACATGATCCCCCATG
TTGTGCAAAAAAGCGGTTAGCTCCTTCGGTCCTCCGATCGTTGTCAGAAGTAAGTTGGCCGCAGTGTTAT
CACTCATGGTTATGGCAGCACTGCATAATTCTCTTACTGTCATGCCATCCGTAAGATGCTTTTCTGTGAC
TGGTGAGTACTCAACCAAGTCATTCTGAGAATAGTGTATGCGGCGACCGAGTTGCTCTTGCCCGGCGTCA
ACACGGGATAATACCGCGCCACATAGCAGAACTTTAAAAGTGCTCATCATTGGAAAACGTTCTTCGGGGC
GAAAACTCTCAAGGATCTTACCGCTGTTGAGATCCAGTTCGATGTAACCCACTCGTGCACCCAACTGATC
TTCAGCATCTTTTACTTTCACCAGCGTTTCTGGGTGAGCAAAAACAGGAAGGCAAAATGCCGCAAAAAAG
GGAATAAGGGCGACACGGAAATGTTGAATACTCATACTCTTCCTTTTTCAATATTATTGAAGCATTTATC
AGGGTTATTGTCTCATGAGCGGATACATATTTGAATGTATTTAGAAAAATAAACAAATAGGGGTTCCGCG
CACATTTCCCCGAAAAGTGCCACCTGACGTCTAAGAAACCATTATTATCATGACATTAACCTATAAAAAT
AGGCGTATCACGAGGCCCTTTCGT
Features (pLannotate 1.2.2; 11 found; start..end, strand, type, name):
     56..2568    +  promoter       Ac5 promoter: Drosophila melanogaster actin 5C promoter
   2589..2654    +  CDS            N (fragment): REGN_LAMBD - Experimental evidence at protein level: Swiss-Prot protein existence level 1. Plays a role as a transcriptional antitermination factor that allows the virus to initiate its lytic phase. Activates expression of the delayed viral early genes by modifying host RNA polymerase (RNAP) into a form that is resistant to termination signals. This antitermination function requires the host NusA protein which serves to stabilize the interaction between antitermination protein N and host RNA polymerase. From Escherichia phage lambda (Bacteriophage lambda).
   2682..2708    +  CDS            3xHA (fragment): three tandem HA epitope tags
   2709..6860    +  CDS            gw: GAWKY_DROME - Also known as GW182 From Drosophila melanogaster (Fruit fly).
   6899..6940    +  CDS            V5 tag: epitope tag from simian virus 5
   7040..7174    -  polyA_signal   SV40 poly(A) signal: SV40 polyadenylation signal
   7197..7281    -  CDS            large T antigen (fragment): large T antigen from SV40 (simian virus 40)
   7282..7752    +  CDS            TcR (fragment): tetracycline efflux protein; tet; confers resistance to tetracycline
   7796..8384    -  rep_origin     ori: high-copy-number ColE1/pMB1/pBR322/pUC origin of replication
   8555..9415    -  CDS            AmpR: β-lactamase; bla; confers resistance to ampicillin, carbenicillin, and related antibiotics
   9416..9520    -  promoter       AmpR promoter: bla
