[The description below was written by a language model from this plasmid's Addgene catalogue record and pLannotate feature annotations shown in this document.]
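Description:
pAc5.1B-lambdaN-HA-DmGW182-GWG10A_D is a 9.6 kb insect cell expression plasmid. The catalogue lists its backbone as unknown, but the name and annotated features point to a pAc5.1-type vector. It is propagated in E. coli through a ColE1/pUC-type origin and selected with ampicillin via the AmpR (β-lactamase) gene and its own promoter. The repository records it as low copy even though the origin is annotated as a high-copy type. Short fragments of a tetracycline resistance gene and of SV40 large T antigen are also annotated; these appear to be non-functional backbone remnants.

The expression cassette is driven by the Drosophila melanogaster actin 5C (Ac5) promoter, a strong constitutive promoter commonly used in cultured fly cells, and ends with an SV40 polyadenylation signal. The open reading frame begins with a short fragment of the bacteriophage lambda N protein, followed by an HA epitope (annotated as a partial 3xHA match) and the coding sequence of Drosophila GW182 (gawky, gw). The name indicates a variant called GWG10A, but the record does not define the substitution. A V5 tag from the backbone lies downstream of the insert; whether it is translated in frame with GW182 is not stated.

The lambda N peptide is a standard tethering handle that binds BoxB RNA hairpins, so the fusion can be recruited to a BoxB-containing reporter mRNA independently of miRNA or Argonaute targeting. The HA tag allows detection or immunoprecipitation. This design fits the associated study of GW182 domains required for miRNA-mediated silencing, in which such a construct would test the silencing activity of this mutant in Drosophila cells.
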