Addgene plasmid #146163: pAc5.1B-lambdaN-HA-DmGW182-GWG10A_D
Purpose: Insect Expression of DmGW182-GWG10A
Depositing lab: Elisa Izaurralde. Depositing organization: Max Planck Institute for Developmental Biology. Publication: A C-terminal silencing domain in GW182 is essential for miRNA function. Eulalio A, Helms S, Fritzsch C, Fauser M, Izaurralde E. RNA. 2009 Jun;15(6):1067-77. doi: 10.1261/rna.1605509. Epub 2009 Apr 21. PubMed 19383769.
Backbone
  Vector backbone: Unknown
  Vector type: Insect Expression
Growth in bacteria
  Bacterial resistance: Ampicillin, 100 μg/mL
  Growth temperature: 37°C
  Growth strain: DH5alpha
  Copy number: Low Copy
Gene/Insert
  Gene/Insert name: DmGW182-GWG10A
  Species: D. melanogaster (fly)
  Entrez Gene: gw (a.k.a. Dmel_CG31992, CG11484, CG31992, CG9905, Dmel\CG31992, GQ182, GW, GW182, Gw, Gw182, anon-EST:Posey205, dGW182, gw182)
  Cloning method: Unknown
Terms and licenses: Academic/Nonprofit Terms; Industry Terms: Not Available to Industry
Depositor comments: Plasmids from this collection were made available to the research community and donated after the lab closed. Please note that the sequence provided by the depositing laboratory may be theoretical/predicted or based on Sanger sequencing results. There may be discrepancies between sequencing results obtained by Addgene and the depositor sequence. If an Addgene verified sequence is not available, please contact before placing your order to request that our lab fully sequence the plasmid.
How to cite: pAc5.1B-lambdaN-HA-DmGW182-GWG10A_D was a gift from Elisa Izaurralde (Addgene plasmid # 146163 ; http://n2t.net/addgene:146163 ; RRID:Addgene_146163)
